Addgene plasmid #84290: pLdCN
Purpose: Express gRNA and Cas9 in Leishmania with Neomycin resistance
Depositing lab: Greg Matlashewski. Depositing organization: McGill University. Publication: Optimized CRISPR-Cas9 Genome Editing for Leishmania and Its Use To Target a Multigene Family, Induce Chromosomal Translocation, and Study DNA Break Repair Mechanisms. Zhang WW, Lypaczewski P, Matlashewski G. mSphere. 2017 Jan 18;2(1). pii: e00340-16. doi: 10.1128/mSphere.00340-16. eCollection 2017 Jan-Feb. mSphere00340-16 PubMed 28124028.
Backbone
  Vector backbone: pSP72
  Total vector size (bp): 9217
  Vector type: CRISPR ; Leishmania
  Selectable markers: Neomycin (select with G418)
Growth in bacteria
  Bacterial resistance: Ampicillin, 100 μg/mL
  Growth temperature: 37°C
  Growth strain: DH5alpha
  Copy number: High Copy
Gene/Insert
  Gene/Insert name: gRNA and Cas9
  gRNA/shRNA sequence: new gRNA guide
  Species: Leishmania
  Promoter: L. donovani ribosome RNA promoter
  Cloning method: Restriction Enzyme; 5′ cloning site Bbs I (not destroyed); 3′ cloning site Bbs I (not destroyed)
  Sequencing primers: 5′ SP6 Promoter
Resource information
  A portion of this plasmid was derived from a plasmid made by: pX330-U6-Chimeric_BB- CBh-hSpCas9 Obtained from Brodt Institute (through Addgene)
Terms and licenses: Academic/Nonprofit Terms; Industry Terms: Not Available to Industry
Depositor comments: This Leishmania CRISPR vector co-express gRNA and Cas9 with neomycin resistance. It can also be used to express dual, triple or more gRNAs simultaneously with Cas9.
How to cite: pLdCN was a gift from Greg Matlashewski (Addgene plasmid # 84290 ; http://n2t.net/addgene:84290 ; RRID:Addgene_84290)
