[The description below was written by a language model from this plasmid's Addgene catalogue record and pLannotate feature annotations shown in this document.]
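Description:
pLdCN is a CRISPR-Cas9 genome-editing vector for Leishmania, built on the pSP72 backbone and about 9.2 kb in size. It is propagated in E. coli as a high-copy plasmid through a ColE1/pUC-type origin, with ampicillin selection from the β-lactamase gene. The SP6 and T7 phage promoters of pSP72 remain at the edges of the insert region. In the parasite, transfectants are selected with G418 through a Tn5-derived NeoR/KanR (aminoglycoside phosphotransferase) coding sequence located downstream of the Cas9 cassette.

The payload co-expresses a guide RNA and Streptococcus pyogenes Cas9 from a single plasmid. The record names the L. donovani ribosomal RNA promoter as the driving promoter, although the automated feature table does not annotate it. The table also leaves long stretches unannotated, including the region between Cas9 and the neomycin marker, so any Leishmania-specific processing sequences there cannot be confirmed from the record. An S. pyogenes gRNA scaffold sits near the start of the insert, and new guide sequences are inserted through paired BbsI sites that are retained in the empty vector. Downstream lies the full Cas9 open reading frame, which the annotation splits into N- and C-terminal portions. It is fused at its C-terminus to a nucleoplasmin bipartite nuclear localization signal. Short fragments of a hybrid intron and a bGH polyadenylation signal flank it, consistent with the Cas9 segment having been derived from pX330.

The vector serves as an all-in-one tool for gene targeting in Leishmania. According to the depositor, it can also be adapted to express two, three or more gRNAs simultaneously with Cas9.
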