Features (pLannotate 1.2.2; 17 found; start..end, strand, type, name):
     60..135     +  misc_RNA       gRNA scaffold: guide RNA scaffold for the Streptococcus pyogenes CRISPR/Cas9 system
    210..230     -  misc_feature   MCS (fragment): pUC18/19 multiple cloning site
    337..365     +  intron         hybrid intron (fragment): hybrid between chicken β-actin (CBA) and minute virus of mice (MMV) introns (Gray et al., 2011)
    503..2104    +  CDS            Cas9(N): N-terminal portion of Streptococcus pyogenes Cas9 (Zetsche et al., 2015)
   2105..4603    +  CDS            Cas9(C): C-terminal portion of Streptococcus pyogenes Cas9 (Zetsche et al., 2015)
   4604..4651    +  CDS            nucleoplasmin NLS: bipartite nuclear localization signal from nucleoplasmin
   4685..4714    +  polyA_signal   bGH poly(A) signal (fragment): bovine growth hormone polyadenylation signal
   5868..5885    -  misc_feature   MCS (fragment): pUC18/19 multiple cloning site
   5888..6682    +  CDS            NeoR/KanR: aminoglycoside phosphotransferase from Tn5; aph(3')-II (or nptII); confers resistance to neomycin, kanamycin, and G418 (Geneticin®)
   6709..6727    -  promoter       T7 promoter: promoter for bacteriophage T7 RNA polymerase
   6749..6802    -  CDS            lacI (fragment): lac repressor; lacI; The lac repressor binds to the lac operator to inhibit transcription in E. coli. This inhibition can be relieved by adding lactose or isopropyl-β-D-thiogalactopyranoside (IPTG).
   6985..7573    -  rep_origin     ori: high-copy-number ColE1/pMB1/pBR322/pUC origin of replication
   7744..8604    -  CDS            AmpR: β-lactamase; bla; confers resistance to ampicillin, carbenicillin, and related antibiotics
   8605..8709    -  promoter       AmpR promoter: bla
   8804..8839    +  CDS            rop (fragment): Rop protein, which maintains plasmids at low copy number; rop
   8941..8992    +  misc_feature   bom (fragment): basis of mobility region from pBR322
   9055..9073    +  promoter       SP6 promoter: promoter for bacteriophage SP6 RNA polymerase
>Addgene plasmid #84290 | pLdCN | addgene full sequence | sequence record 170885 | Addgene NGS Result
TTATCGGGGGCTCGGTTGAGTTTTTGGTTTGGTGATTTTGTGGGTCTTCGAGAAGACCTGTTTTAGAGCT
AGAAATAGCAAGTTAAAATAAGGCTAGTCCGTTATCAACTTGAAAAAGTGGCACCGAGTCGGTGCTTTTT
TGGCCGGCATGGTCCCAGCCTCCTCGCTGGCGCCGGCTGGGCAACATGCTTCGGCATGGCGAATGGGACG
GATCCCCGGGTACCGAGCTCTCTCTTCTCCTTCCCCTCTCTCTCCTCTCTCCTCTCTCCAGAGCTCTCTC
TTCTCCTTCCCCTCTCTCTCCTCTCTCCTCTCTCCAGAGCTCGAATTCGCAAGCTTAGCACCTGCCTGAA
ATCACTTTTTTTCAGGTTGGACCGGTGCCACCATGGACTATAAGGACCACGACGGAGACTACAAGGATCA
TGATATTGATTACAAAGACGATGACGATAAGATGGCCCCAAAGAAGAAGCGGAAGGTCGGTATCCACGGA
GTCCCAGCAGCCGACAAGAAGTACAGCATCGGCCTGGACATCGGCACCAACTCTGTGGGCTGGGCCGTGA
TCACCGACGAGTACAAGGTGCCCAGCAAGAAATTCAAGGTGCTGGGCAACACCGACCGGCACAGCATCAA
GAAGAACCTGATCGGAGCCCTGCTGTTCGACAGCGGCGAAACAGCCGAGGCCACCCGGCTGAAGAGAACC
GCCAGAAGAAGATACACCAGACGGAAGAACCGGATCTGCTATCTGCAAGAGATCTTCAGCAACGAGATGG
CCAAGGTGGACGACAGCTTCTTCCACAGACTGGAAGAGTCCTTCCTGGTGGAAGAGGATAAGAAGCACGA
GCGGCACCCCATCTTCGGCAACATCGTGGACGAGGTGGCCTACCACGAGAAGTACCCCACCATCTACCAC
CTGAGAAAGAAACTGGTGGACAGCACCGACAAGGCCGACCTGCGGCTGATCTATCTGGCCCTGGCCCACA
TGATCAAGTTCCGGGGCCACTTCCTGATCGAGGGCGACCTGAACCCCGACAACAGCGACGTGGACAAGCT
GTTCATCCAGCTGGTGCAGACCTACAACCAGCTGTTCGAGGAAAACCCCATCAACGCCAGCGGCGTGGAC
GCCAAGGCCATCCTGTCTGCCAGACTGAGCAAGAGCAGACGGCTGGAAAATCTGATCGCCCAGCTGCCCG
GCGAGAAGAAGAATGGCCTGTTCGGAAACCTGATTGCCCTGAGCCTGGGCCTGACCCCCAACTTCAAGAG
CAACTTCGACCTGGCCGAGGATGCCAAACTGCAGCTGAGCAAGGACACCTACGACGACGACCTGGACAAC
CTGCTGGCCCAGATCGGCGACCAGTACGCCGACCTGTTTCTGGCCGCCAAGAACCTGTCCGACGCCATCC
TGCTGAGCGACATCCTGAGAGTGAACACCGAGATCACCAAGGCCCCCCTGAGCGCCTCTATGATCAAGAG
ATACGACGAGCACCACCAGGACCTGACCCTGCTGAAAGCTCTCGTGCGGCAGCAGCTGCCTGAGAAGTAC
AAAGAGATTTTCTTCGACCAGAGCAAGAACGGCTACGCCGGCTACATTGACGGCGGAGCCAGCCAGGAAG
AGTTCTACAAGTTCATCAAGCCCATCCTGGAAAAGATGGACGGCACCGAGGAACTGCTCGTGAAGCTGAA
CAGAGAGGACCTGCTGCGGAAGCAGCGGACCTTCGACAACGGCAGCATCCCCCACCAGATCCACCTGGGA
GAGCTGCACGCCATTCTGCGGCGGCAGGAAGATTTTTACCCATTCCTGAAGGACAACCGGGAAAAGATCG
AGAAGATCCTGACCTTCCGCATCCCCTACTACGTGGGCCCTCTGGCCAGGGGAAACAGCAGATTCGCCTG
GATGACCAGAAAGAGCGAGGAAACCATCACCCCCTGGAACTTCGAGGAAGTGGTGGACAAGGGCGCTTCC
GCCCAGAGCTTCATCGAGCGGATGACCAACTTCGATAAGAACCTGCCCAACGAGAAGGTGCTGCCCAAGC
ACAGCCTGCTGTACGAGTACTTCACCGTGTATAACGAGCTGACCAAAGTGAAATACGTGACCGAGGGAAT
GAGAAAGCCCGCCTTCCTGAGCGGCGAGCAGAAAAAGGCCATCGTGGACCTGCTGTTCAAGACCAACCGG
AAAGTGACCGTGAAGCAGCTGAAAGAGGACTACTTCAAGAAAATCGAGTGCTTCGACTCCGTGGAAATCT
CCGGCGTGGAAGATCGGTTCAACGCCTCCCTGGGCACATACCACGATCTGCTGAAAATTATCAAGGACAA
GGACTTCCTGGACAATGAGGAAAACGAGGACATTCTGGAAGATATCGTGCTGACCCTGACACTGTTTGAG
GACAGAGAGATGATCGAGGAACGGCTGAAAACCTATGCCCACCTGTTCGACGACAAAGTGATGAAGCAGC
TGAAGCGGCGGAGATACACCGGCTGGGGCAGGCTGAGCCGGAAGCTGATCAACGGCATCCGGGACAAGCA
GTCCGGCAAGACAATCCTGGATTTCCTGAAGTCCGACGGCTTCGCCAACAGAAACTTCATGCAGCTGATC
CACGACGACAGCCTGACCTTTAAAGAGGACATCCAGAAAGCCCAGGTGTCCGGCCAGGGCGATAGCCTGC
ACGAGCACATTGCCAATCTGGCCGGCAGCCCCGCCATTAAGAAGGGCATCCTGCAGACAGTGAAGGTGGT
GGACGAGCTCGTGAAAGTGATGGGCCGGCACAAGCCCGAGAACATCGTGATCGAAATGGCCAGAGAGAAC
CAGACCACCCAGAAGGGACAGAAGAACAGCCGCGAGAGAATGAAGCGGATCGAAGAGGGCATCAAAGAGC
TGGGCAGCCAGATCCTGAAAGAACACCCCGTGGAAAACACCCAGCTGCAGAACGAGAAGCTGTACCTGTA
CTACCTGCAGAATGGGCGGGATATGTACGTGGACCAGGAACTGGACATCAACCGGCTGTCCGACTACGAT
GTGGACCATATCGTGCCTCAGAGCTTTCTGAAGGACGACTCCATCGACAACAAGGTGCTGACCAGAAGCG
ACAAGAACCGGGGCAAGAGCGACAACGTGCCCTCCGAAGAGGTCGTGAAGAAGATGAAGAACTACTGGCG
GCAGCTGCTGAACGCCAAGCTGATTACCCAGAGAAAGTTCGACAATCTGACCAAGGCCGAGAGAGGCGGC
CTGAGCGAACTGGATAAGGCCGGCTTCATCAAGAGACAGCTGGTGGAAACCCGGCAGATCACAAAGCACG
TGGCACAGATCCTGGACTCCCGGATGAACACTAAGTACGACGAGAATGACAAGCTGATCCGGGAAGTGAA
AGTGATCACCCTGAAGTCCAAGCTGGTGTCCGATTTCCGGAAGGATTTCCAGTTTTACAAAGTGCGCGAG
ATCAACAACTACCACCACGCCCACGACGCCTACCTGAACGCCGTCGTGGGAACCGCCCTGATCAAAAAGT
ACCCTAAGCTGGAAAGCGAGTTCGTGTACGGCGACTACAAGGTGTACGACGTGCGGAAGATGATCGCCAA
GAGCGAGCAGGAAATCGGCAAGGCTACCGCCAAGTACTTCTTCTACAGCAACATCATGAACTTTTTCAAG
ACCGAGATTACCCTGGCCAACGGCGAGATCCGGAAGCGGCCTCTGATCGAGACAAACGGCGAAACCGGGG
AGATCGTGTGGGATAAGGGCCGGGATTTTGCCACCGTGCGGAAAGTGCTGAGCATGCCCCAAGTGAATAT
CGTGAAAAAGACCGAGGTGCAGACAGGCGGCTTCAGCAAAGAGTCTATCCTGCCCAAGAGGAACAGCGAT
AAGCTGATCGCCAGAAAGAAGGACTGGGACCCTAAGAAGTACGGCGGCTTCGACAGCCCCACCGTGGCCT
ATTCTGTGCTGGTGGTGGCCAAAGTGGAAAAGGGCAAGTCCAAGAAACTGAAGAGTGTGAAAGAGCTGCT
GGGGATCACCATCATGGAAAGAAGCAGCTTCGAGAAGAATCCCATCGACTTTCTGGAAGCCAAGGGCTAC
AAAGAAGTGAAAAAGGACCTGATCATCAAGCTGCCTAAGTACTCCCTGTTCGAGCTGGAAAACGGCCGGA
AGAGAATGCTGGCCTCTGCCGGCGAACTGCAGAAGGGAAACGAACTGGCCCTGCCCTCCAAATATGTGAA
CTTCCTGTACCTGGCCAGCCACTATGAGAAGCTGAAGGGCTCCCCCGAGGATAATGAGCAGAAACAGCTG
TTTGTGGAACAGCACAAGCACTACCTGGACGAGATCATCGAGCAGATCAGCGAGTTCTCCAAGAGAGTGA
TCCTGGCCGACGCTAATCTGGACAAAGTGCTGTCCGCCTACAACAAGCACCGGGATAAGCCCATCAGAGA
GCAGGCCGAGAATATCATCCACCTGTTTACCCTGACCAATCTGGGAGCCCCTGCCGCCTTCAAGTACTTT
GACACCACCATCGACCGGAAGAGGTACACCAGCACCAAAGAGGTGCTGGACGCCACCCTGATCCACCAGA
GCATCACCGGCCTGTACGAGACACGGATCGACCTGTCTCAGCTGGGAGGCGACAAAAGGCCGGCGGCCAC
GAAAAAGGCCGGCCAGGCAAAAAAGAAAAAGTAAGAATTCCTAGAGCTCGCTGATCAGCCTCGACTGTGC
CTTCTAGTTGCCAGCCATCTGTTGGATCCGCGGCCGCCTCGAGCCCGGGCGCCGTCGACCGCTGCTTGCG
TTCGCATGGACGCCACGTTCGACCCGATCGGGCAGCAGGCCGCGGAGACGCGGCAGCGCAAACGTGCCCG
GCGGGTGGCTCGTTCCGGAGGAGGCGTTCCGCCGTCGCTACGTCAGCATGCAAGAGGATCATTGCTTTGC
GGTTGAGGTGGCGGAGCTCAACTACCAGCGTGCCGTGGAATACGTTCATCAAGCGTCAGCCGCCGGCGCG
GTCGCGACACCTGCTCGGCGGAGCGGCCACTGTGCTGCTCTCTTGACGGCCGGTCGCGACGCAGGGCCGC
TGGTGGGTCTCCAGCGGGTACGGTGCGATCAGGCAGCCATGACGGCTACGCTGAGCACGCTTGCGAAGGA
GCTGGCTGCACTGTCGCCGTAGCGCGATGCGAGACGTATCGAGCGCATGCCAGTGGGGTGCTGGGCAACA
CTTGGCGGCGCGTGGCTCTTTCTCACTGGTTTGGGCACGCCCACGCTGTGGGTGTGTCGGTGTCTGCCCT
GCCGCTCTCTCTCCTGATCTCTCGTCCTGGCAACAACAACACACCGCGAATGAGTTGCCCACAAGCCATC
TGCAGTCCGCACGCGCGTCCGGGCCTTGCGGTGTGGATGCGAGCATCGCGCATTGCCGGCCACCGCCGCG
TGCCAAAAGCACACACATCGCTCCCCCTCACGTGGTGAGCGTCTGCGCGTGTGTGTCTGTGTGCATAAAT
GCGTACGTGTGCGCTCGGTCCACGGTCACCATCGCGCCCCGCGGCATCGGTGCTCGCACCTTTCCATTCT
CTCCGTACGGCGTTCGCCACTCTGCTAACTCTTCTCCCCTTTCCTCTCTCCGCATCTGCGCCTTGTGTGC
CGTGTGTGCGCCCCACACGTACTCTACACGCCTTCTCTGCATGCGCTCCTCGCCTGCCTGAAACGATGAC
GTGCGCCGCCACTCGCTCACCCGCTCCCATCCACATGCATTCCTGCACCCTACAGCGACTCTAAGCCGTA
CATTCCATCTCCTCAACACCCACTCGCTTCCTTCTGCTCTCACCTATTACTTCGCCAGCCCACATATCTG
CTATAACCTGCCCTCCCCCACCCGCTTCCCACACATCCGCCACCGCTACGAAGCCTCGGTACCGAGCTCG
AATTCGCATGATTGAACAAGATGGATTGCACGCAGGTTCTCCGGCCGCTTGGGTGGAGAGGCTATTCGGC
TATGACTGGGCACAACAGACAATCGGCTGCTCTGATGCCGCCGTGTTCCGGCTGTCAGCGCAGGGGCGCC
CGGTTCTTTTTGTCAAGACCGACCTGTCCGGTGCCCTGAATGAACTGCAGGACGAGGCAGCGCGGCTATC
GTGGCTGGCCACGACGGGCGTTCCTTGCGCAGCTGTGCTCGACGTTGTCACTGAAGCGGGAAGGGACTGG
CTGCTATTGGGCGAAGTGCCGGGGCAGGATCTCCTGTCATCTCACCTTGCTCCTGCCGAGAAAGTATCCA
TCATGGCTGATGCAATGCGGCGGCTGCATACGCTTGATCCGGCTACCTGCCCATTCGACCACAAAGCGAA
ACATCGCATCGAGCGAGCACGTACTCGGATGGAAGCCGGTCTTGTCGATCAGGATGATCTGGACGAAGAG
CATCAGGGGCTCGCGCCAGCCGAACTGTTCGCCAGGCTCAAGGCGCGCATGCCCGACGGCGAGGATCTCG
TCGTGACCCATGGCGATGCCTGCTTGCCGAATATCATGGTGGAAAATGGCCGCTTTTCTGGATTCATCGA
CTGTGGCCGGCTGGGTGTGGCGGACCGCTATCAGGACATAGCGTTGGCTACCCGTGATATTGCTGAAGAG
CTTGGCGGCGAATGGGCTGACCGCTTCCTCGTGCTTTACGGTATCGCCGCTCCCGATTCGCAGCGCATCG
CCTTCTATCGCCTTCTTGACGAGTTCTTCTGATCGATGATATCAGATCTGCCGGTCTCCCTATAGTGAGT
CGTATTAATTTCGATAAGCCAGGTTAACCTGCATTAATGAATCGGCCAACGCGCGGGGAGAGGCGGTTTG
CGTATTGGGCGCTCTTCCGCTTCCTCGCTCACTGACTCGCTGCGCTCGGTCGTTCGGCTGCGGCGAGCGG
TATCAGCTCACTCAAAGGCGGTAATACGGTTATCCACAGAATCAGGGGATAACGCAGGAAAGAACATGTG
AGCAAAAGGCCAGCAAAAGGCCAGGAACCGTAAAAAGGCCGCGTTGCTGGCGTTTTTCCATAGGCTCCGC
CCCCCTGACGAGCATCACAAAAATCGACGCTCAAGTCAGAGGTGGCGAAACCCGACAGGACTATAAAGAT
ACCAGGCGTTTCCCCCTGGAAGCTCCCTCGTGCGCTCTCCTGTTCCGACCCTGCCGCTTACCGGATACCT
GTCCGCCTTTCTCCCTTCGGGAAGCGTGGCGCTTTCTCATAGCTCACGCTGTAGGTATCTCAGTTCGGTG
TAGGTCGTTCGCTCCAAGCTGGGCTGTGTGCACGAACCCCCCGTTCAGCCCGACCGCTGCGCCTTATCCG
GTAACTATCGTCTTGAGTCCAACCCGGTAAGACACGACTTATCGCCACTGGCAGCAGCCACTGGTAACAG
GATTAGCAGAGCGAGGTATGTAGGCGGTGCTACAGAGTTCTTGAAGTGGTGGCCTAACTACGGCTACACT
AGAAGAACAGTATTTGGTATCTGCGCTCTGCTGAAGCCAGTTACCTTCGGAAAAAGAGTTGGTAGCTCTT
GATCCGGCAAACAAACCACCGCTGGTAGCGGTGGTTTTTTTGTTTGCAAGCAGCAGATTACGCGCAGAAA
AAAAGGATCTCAAGAAGATCCTTTGATCTTTTCTACGGGGTCTGACGCTCAGTGGAACGAAAACTCACGT
TAAGGGATTTTGGTCATGAGATTATCAAAAAGGATCTTCACCTAGATCCTTTTAAATTAAAAATGAAGTT
TTAAATCAATCTAAAGTATATATGAGTAAACTTGGTCTGACAGTTACCAATGCTTAATCAGTGAGGCACC
TATCTCAGCGATCTGTCTATTTCGTTCATCCATAGTTGCCTGACTCCCCGTCGTGTAGATAACTACGATA
CGGGAGGGCTTACCATCTGGCCCCAGTGCTGCAATGATACCGCGAGACCCACGCTCACCGGCTCCAGATT
TATCAGCAATAAACCAGCCAGCCGGAAGGGCCGAGCGCAGAAGTGGTCCTGCAACTTTATCCGCCTCCAT
CCAGTCTATTAATTGTTGCCGGGAAGCTAGAGTAAGTAGTTCGCCAGTTAATAGTTTGCGCAACGTTGTT
GCCATTGCTACAGGCATCGTGGTGTCACGCTCGTCGTTTGGTATGGCTTCATTCAGCTCCGGTTCCCAAC
GATCAAGGCGAGTTACATGATCCCCCATGTTGTGCAAAAAAGCGGTTAGCTCCTTCGGTCCTCCGATCGT
TGTCAGAAGTAAGTTGGCCGCAGTGTTATCACTCATGGTTATGGCAGCACTGCATAATTCTCTTACTGTC
ATGCCATCCGTAAGATGCTTTTCTGTGACTGGTGAGTACTCAACCAAGTCATTCTGAGAATAGTGTATGC
GGCGACCGAGTTGCTCTTGCCCGGCGTCAATACGGGATAATACCGCGCCACATAGCAGAACTTTAAAAGT
GCTCATCATTGGAAAACGTTCTTCGGGGCGAAAACTCTCAAGGATCTTACCGCTGTTGAGATCCAGTTCG
ATGTAACCCACTCGTGCACCCAACTGATCTTCAGCATCTTTTACTTTCACCAGCGTTTCTGGGTGAGCAA
AAACAGGAAGGCAAAATGCCGCAAAAAAGGGAATAAGGGCGACACGGAAATGTTGAATACTCATACTCTT
CCTTTTTCAATATTATTGAAGCATTTATCAGGGTTATTGTCTCATGAGCGGATACATATTTGAATGTATT
TAGAAAAATAAACAAATAGGGGTTCCGCGCACATTTCCCCGAAAAGTGCCACCTGACGTCTAAGAAACCA
TTATTATCATGACATTAACCTATAAAAATAGGCGTATCACGAGGCCCTTTCGTCTCGCGCGTTTCGGTGA
TGACGGTGAAAACCTCTGACACATGCAGCTCCCGGAGACGGTCACAGCTTGTCTGTAAGCGGATGCCGGG
AGCAGACAAGCCCGTCAGGGCGCGTCAGCGGGTGTTGGCGGGTGTCGGGGCTGGCTTAACTATGCGGCAT
CAGAGCAGATTGTACTGAGAGTGCACCATATGGACATATTGTCGTTAGAACGCGGCTACAATTAATACAT
AACCTTATGTATCATACACATACGATTTAGGTGACACTATAGAACTCGAGTGTGAGTTATGAGGTCTGCG
ATTGACGTAGGAGTTGCAAGGGGGAGGGGGTATGAACGGGGTGGGTAGAGCTTTTTTAGGTGGAAGTAGT
GAGAGGGTGGGCTTGTGAGAATTTGAGGTGTGTTCGTGATGTGTGGATC
